>Addgene plasmid #158913 | JGI_018087 | addgene full sequence | sequence record 317139 | Addgene NGS Result
TAATACGACTCACTATAGGGGAATTGTGAGCGGATAACAATTCCCCTCTAGAAATAATTTTGTTTAACTT
TAAGAAGGAGATATACCATGGGCAGCAGCCATCATCATCATCATCACAGCAGCGGCCTGGTGCCGCGCGG
CAGCCATATGTCGGGCAATGCAACCTCTCGCCATCGGAATGCTGCCCTTTTAGCTCTCGCTTCCACTACT
CCGGATCGGGTAACCACCAGCGCTGACATAGATCGCCGTCTGGCGCCGGCGCTCAAGCGCCTGCGCTTAC
CACGAGGCCTGCTGCAACGTGTTGCAGGTGTGCATGAACGGCGTAATTGGGCAGACGGGCAAACTTTTGA
CGGGGCTGCCATTGCGGCAGCCGAAAAAGCGCTGGCAGAGTCTGGTATCGATCGCCGTGAAGTGGGCCTC
CTGGTCAACACTAGTGTCACACGTAAACATCTGGAACCATCAGTAGCGGTACGTATACATCATGGACTCG
GACTTCCGAGCTCGGCGGTAAACTTTGATATAGCTAATGCCTGCCTCGGGTTCGTAAACGGGATGAATCT
GGCAGCTCAACTAATTGACGCTGGGCAGATCAAATATGCGGTGGTCGTTGCCGGTGAGGATGCCGATGAT
ATTCAGAATAACACTATTGAACGTCTTATTGGCGATGACATCACACGAGCTGATTTTATGCAGGAGTTTG
CATCATTAACATTGGGGTCAGGTGCAGCCGCAGCGGTTGTTGGACCTGCGGACGCACATCCGGAGGGTCA
TCGCATTCTGGGTGGAGTTACGCGTGCCGCGACTCAATTTCATGATGTGTGTGTGGGTTCGGTCGAAGGG
ATGTACACCGACACGCGGGCGCTCTTGGAGGGGGGCATGGAATTGGTTCTGGCAGCGTGGACCGAAGCCA
GACACGAATGGGATTGGGCCGCTATGGATCGTTATATCCTGCATCAGGTGTCCGATGTTCACACTAAAGC
AATTGTCAAAGCGGCTGGGCTCGATCGTTCACGCATACCGACTACGTATGGTCGCTACGGTAACGTGGGG
CCGGCAAGTATCCCTATTACGCTGGCACACGAAGCCTCCAGTCTGGAACCCGGAGACAGACTGCTCCTTA
TGGGGGTAGGTTCAGGACTGAACACGGCGATGATGGAGATAGCTTGGTAACTCGAGCACCACCACCACCA
CCACTGAGATCCGGCTGCTAACAAAGCCCGAAAGGAAGCTGAGTTGGCTGCTGCCACCGCTGAGCAATAA
CTAGCATAACCCCTTGGGGCCTCTAAACGGGTCTTGAGGGGTTTTTTGCTGAAAGGAGGAACTATATCCG
GATTGGCGAATGGG
[124 nt withheld, positions 1345-1468]
C
[91 nt withheld, positions 1470-1560]
A
[49 nt withheld, positions 1562-1610]
CCTTTGACGTTGGAGTCCACGTTCTTT
[37 nt withheld, positions 1638-1674]
ACCCTATCTCGGTCTATTCTTTTGATTTATAAGGGATTTTGCCGATTTCGGCCTATTGGTTAAAAAATGA
GCTGATTTAACAAAAATTTAACGCGAATTTTAACAAAATATTAACGCTTACAATTTAGGTGGCACTTTTC
GGGGAAATGTGCGCGGAACCCCTATTTGTTTATTTTTCTAAATACATTCAAATATGTATCCGCTCATGAA
TTAATTCTTAGAAAAACTCATCGAGCATCAAATGAAACTGCAATTTATTCATATCAGGATTATCAATACC
ATATTTTTGAAAAAGCCGTTTCTGTAATGAAGGAGAAAACTCACCGAGGCAGTTCCATAGGATGGCAAGA
TCCTGGTATCGGTCTGCGATTCCGACTCGTCCAACATCAATACAACCTATTAATTTCCCCTCGTCAAAAA
TAAGGTTATCAAGTGAGAAATCACCATGAGTGACGACTGAATCCGGTGAGAATGGCAAAAGTTTATGCAT
TTCTTTCCAGACTTGTTCAACAGGCCAGCCATTACGCTCGTCATCAAAATCACTCGCATCAACCAAACCG
TTATTCATTCGTGATTGCGCCTGAGCGAGACGAAATACGCGATCGCTGTTAAAAGGACAATTACAAACAG
GAATCGAATGCAACCGGCGCAGGAACACTGCCAGCGCATCAACAATATTTTCACCTGAATCAGGATATTC
TTCTAATACCTGGAATGCTGTTTTCCCGGGGATCGCAGTGGTGAGTAACCATGCATCATCAGGAGTACGG
ATAAAATGCTTGATGGTCGGAAGAGGCATAAATTCCGTCAGCCAGTTTAGTCTGACCATCTCATCTGTAA
CATCATTGGCAACGCTACCTTTGCCATGTTTCAGAAACAACTCTGGCGCATCGGGCTTCCCATACAATCG
ATAGATTGTCGCACCTGATTGCCCGACATTATCGCGAGCCCATTTATACCCATATAAATCAGCATCCATG
TTGGAATTTAATCGCGGCCTAGAGCAAGACGTTTCCCGTTGAATATGGCTCATAACACCCCTTGTATTAC
TGTTTATGTAAGCAGACAGTTTTATTGTTCATGACCAAAATCCCTTAACGTGAGTTTTCGTTCCACTGAG
CGTCAGACCCCGTAGAAAAGATCAAAGGATCTTCTTGAGATCCTTTTTTTCTGCGCGTAATCTGCTGCTT
GCAAACAAAAAAACCACCGCTACCAGCGGTGGTTTGTTTGCCGGATCAAGAGCTACCAACTCTTTTTCCG
AAGGTAACTGGCTTCAGCAGAGCGCAGATACCAAATACTGTCCTTCTAGTGTAGCCGTAGTTAGGCCACC
ACTTCAAGAACTCTGTAGCACCGCCTACATACCTCGCTCTGCTAATCCTGTTACCAGTGGCTGCTGCCAG
TGGCGATAAGTCGTGTCTTACCGGGTTGGACTCAAGACGATAGTTACCGGATAAGGCGCAGCGGTCGGGC
TGAACGGGGGGTTCGTGCACACAGCCCAGCTTGGAGCGAACGACCTACACCGAACTGAGATACCTACAGC
GTGAGCTATGAGAAAGCGCCACGCTTCCCGAAGGGAGAAAGGCGGACAGGTATCCGGTAAGCGGCAGGGT
CGGAACAGGAGAGCGCACGAGGGAGCTTCCAGGGGGAAACGCCTGGTATCTTTATAGTCCTGTCGGGTTT
CGCCACCTCTGACTTGAGCGTCGATTTTTGTGATGCTCGTCAGGGGGGCGGAGCCTATGGAAAAACGCCA
GCAACGCGGCCTTTTTACGGTTCCTGGCCTTTTGCTGGCCTTTTGCTCACATGTTCTTTCCTGCGTTATC
CCCTGATTCTGTGGATAACCGTATTACCGCCTTTGAGTGAGCTGATACCGCTCGCCGCAGCCGAACGACC
GAGCGCAGCGAGTCAGTGAGCGAGGAAGCGGAAGAGCGCCTGATGCGGTATTTTCTCCTTACGCATCTGT
GCGGTATTTCACACCGCAATGGTGCACTCTCAGTACAATCTGCTCTGATGCCGCATAGTTAAGCCAGTAT
ACACTCCGCTATCGCTACGTGACTGGGTCATGGCTGCGCCCCGACACCCGCCAACACCCGCTGACGCGCC
CTGACGGGCTTGTCTGCTCCCGGCATCCGCTTACAGACAAGCTGTGACCGTCTCCGGGAGCTGCATGTGT
CAGAGGTTTTCACCGTCATCACCGAAACGCGCGAGGCAGCTGCGGTAAAGCTCATCAGCGTGGTCGTGAA
GCGATTCACAGATGTCTGCCTGTTCATCCGCGTCCAGCTCGTTGAGTTTCTCCAGAAGCGTTAATGTCTG
GCTTCTGATAAAGCGGGCCATGTTAAGGGCGGTTTTTTCCTGTTTGGTCACTGATGCCTCCGTGTAAGGG
GGATTTCTGTTCATGGGGGTAATGATACCGATGAAACGAGAGAGGATGCTCACGATACGGGTTACTGATG
ATGAACATGCCCGGTTACTGGAACGTTGTGAGGGTAAACAACTGGCGGTATGGATGCGGCGGGACCAGAG
AAAAATCACTCAGGGTCAATGCCAGCGCTTCGTTAATACAGATGTAGGTGTTCCACAGGGTAGCCAGCAG
CATCCTGCGATGCAGATCCGGAACATAATGGTGCAGGGCGCTGACTTCCGCGTTTCCAGACTTTACGAAA
CACGGAAACCGAAGACCATTCATGTTGTTGCTCAGGTCGCAGACGTTTTGCAGCAGCAGTCGCTTCACGT
TCGCTCGCGTATCGGTGATTCATTCTGCTAACCAGTAAGGCAACCCCGCCAGCCTAGCCGGGTCCTCAAC
GACAGGAGCACGATCATGCGCACCCGTGGGGCCGCCATGCCGGCGATAATGGCCTGCTTCTCGCCGAAAC
GTTTGGTGGCGGGACCAGTGACGAAGGCTTGAGCGAGGGCGTGCAAGATTCCGAATACCGCAAGCGACAG
GCCGATCATCGTCGCGCTCCAGCGAAAGCGGTCCTCGCCGAAAATGACCCAGAGCGCTGCCGGCACCTGT
CCTACGAGTTGCATGATAAAGAAGACAGTCATAAGTGCGGCGACGATAGTCATGCCCCGCGCCCACCGGA
AGGAGCTGACTGGGTTGAAGGCTCTCAAGGGCATCGGTCGAGATCCCGGTGCCTAATGAGTGAGCTAACT
TACATTAATTGCGTTGCGCTCACTGCCCGCTTTCCAGTCGGGAAACCTGTCGTGCCAGCTGCATTAATGA
ATCGGCCAACGCGCGGGGAGAGGCGGTTTGCGTATTGGGCGCCAGGGTGGTTTTTCTTTTCACCAGTGAG
ACGGGCAACAGCTGATTGCCCTTCACCGCCTGGCCCTGAGAGAGTTGCAGCAAGCGGTCCACGCTGGTTT
GCCCCAGCAGGCGAAAATCCTGTTTGATGGTGGTTAACGGCGGGATATAACATGAGCTGTCTTCGGTATC
GTCGTATCCCACTACCGAGATATCCGCACCAACGCGCAGCCCGGACTCGGTAATGGCGCGCATTGCGCCC
AGCGCCATCTGATCGTTGGCAACCAGCATCGCAGTGGGAACGATGCCCTCATTCAGCATTTGCATGGTTT
GTTGAAAACCGGACATGGCACTCCAGTCGCCTTCCCGTTCCGCTATCGGCTGAATTTGATTGCGAGTGAG
ATATTTATGCCAGCCAGCCAGACGCAGACGCGCCGAGACAGAACTTAATGGGCCCGCTAACAGCGCGATT
TGCTGGTGACCCAATGCGACCAGATGCTCCACGCCCAGTCGCGTACCGTCTTCATGGGAGAAAATAATAC
TGTTGATGGGTGTCTGGTCAGAGACATCAAGAAATAACGCCGGAACATTAGTGCAGGCAGCTTCCACAGC
AATGGCATCCTGGTCATCCAGCGGATAGTTAATGATCAGCCCACTGACGCGTTGCGCGAGAAGATTGTGC
ACCGCCGCTTTACAGGCTTCGACGCCGCTTCGTTCTACCATCGACACCACCACGCTGGCACCCAGTTGAT
CGGCGCGAGATTTAATCGCCGCGACAATTTGCGACGGCGCGTGCAGGGCCAGACTGGAGGTGGCAACGCC
AATCAGCAACGACTGTTTGCCCGCCAGTTGTTGTGCCACGCGGTTGGGAATGTAATTCAGCTCCGCCATC
GCCGCTTCCACTTTTTCCCGCGTTTTCGCAGAAACGTGGCTGGCCTGGTTCACCACGCGGGAAACGGTCT
GATAAGAGACACCGGCATACTCTGCGACATCGTATAACGTTACTGGTTTCACATTCACCACCCTGAATTG
ACTCTCTTCCGGGCGCTATCATGCCATACCGCGAAAGGTTTTGCGCCATTCGATGGTGTCCGGGATCTCG
ACGCTCTCCCTTATGCGACTCCTGCATTAGGAAGCAGCCCAGTAGTAGGTTGAGGCCGTTGAGCACCGCC
GCCGCAAGGAATGGTGCATGCAAGGAGATGGCGCCCAACAGTCCCCCGGCCACGGGGCCTGCCACCATAC
CCACGCCGAAACAAGCGCTCATGAGCCCGAAGTGGCGAGCCCGATCTTCCCCATCGGTGATGTCGGCGAT
ATAGGCGCCAGCAACCGCACCTGTGGCGCCGGTGATGCCGGCCACGATGCGTCCGGCGTAGAGGATCGAG
ATCTCGATCCCGCGAAAT
Features (pLannotate 1.2.2; 20 found; start..end, strand, type, name):
      1..19      +  promoter       T7 promoter: promoter for bacteriophage T7 RNA polymerase
     20..44      +  protein_bind   lac operator: The lac repressor binds to the lac operator to inhibit transcription in E. coli. This inhibition can be relieved by adding lactose or isopropyl-β-D-thiogalactopyranoside (IPTG). lac repressor encoded by lacI
     59..81      +  RBS            RBS: efficient ribosome binding site from bacteriophage T7 gene 10 (Olins and Rangwala, 1989)
    100..116     +  CDS            capTEV™ (fragment): composite tag for in vivo biotinylation, TEV protease cleavage, and 6xHis tagging
    127..144     +  CDS            thrombin site: thrombin recognition and cleavage site
   1177..1194    +  CDS            9xHis (fragment): 9xHis affinity tag
   1204..1253    +  CDS            SET1 (fragment): solubility-enhancement tag derived from T7 phage gene 10B
   1261..1308    +  terminator     T7 terminator: transcription terminator for bacteriophage T7 RNA polymerase
   1345..1773    +  rep_origin     f1 ori (sequence partly withheld): f1 bacteriophage origin of replication; arrow indicates direction of (+) strand synthesis
   1826..1883    +  promoter       AmpR promoter (fragment): bla
   1892..2707    -  CDS            KanR: aminoglycoside phosphotransferase; aph(3')-Ia; confers resistance to kanamycin in bacteria or G418 (Geneticin®) in eukaryotes
   2829..3417    +  rep_origin     ori: high-copy-number ColE1/pMB1/pBR322/pUC origin of replication
   3603..3742    -  misc_feature   bom: basis of mobility region from pBR322
   3844..4035    -  CDS            rop: Rop protein, which maintains plasmids at low copy number; rop
   4052..4432    +  CDS            YPB1_ECOLX: Protein predicted: Swiss-Prot protein existence level 4. From Escherichia coli.
   4504..4795    -  CDS            TcR (fragment): tetracycline efflux protein; tet; confers resistance to tetracycline
   4810..4831    -  protein_bind   CAP binding site: CAP binding activates transcription in the presence of cAMP. E. coli catabolite activator protein
   4844..5926    -  CDS            lacI: lac repressor; lacI; The lac repressor binds to the lac operator to inhibit transcription in E. coli. This inhibition can be relieved by adding lactose or isopropyl-β-D-thiogalactopyranoside (IPTG).
   5927..6004    -  promoter       lacI promoter: lacI
   6012..6291    -  CDS            TcR (fragment): tetracycline efflux protein; tet; confers resistance to tetracycline
