[The description below was written by a language model from this plasmid's Addgene catalogue record and pLannotate feature annotations shown in this document.]
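Description:
JGI_018087 is a bacterial expression plasmid built on the pET28b backbone, carrying a synthetic open reading frame designated WP_034630949_1 that was inserted by Gibson assembly into the NdeI/XhoI-opened vector. The name resembles a protein database accession, but the record does not state what the protein is, what it does, or which organism's sequence it derives from. It gives only the broad project purpose of producing hydrocarbon structures for fuels and chemicals. The 6,312 nt plasmid is selected with kanamycin through the aph(3')-Ia gene (KanR). It replicates from a ColE1/pMB1-type origin accompanied by the pBR322 bom region and the rop gene. The catalogue lists it as high copy, although rop normally moderates copy number. An f1 origin is also present, and short tetracycline-resistance and AmpR-promoter fragments appear to be non-functional backbone remnants.

The expression cassette follows the standard pET layout: a T7 promoter followed directly by a lac operator, the strong T7 gene 10 ribosome binding site, and a T7 terminator downstream. The plasmid also carries lacI under its own promoter, so transcription is repressed until IPTG is added, and it requires a host that supplies T7 RNA polymerase. Upstream of the unannotated region that corresponds to the insert, the annotation detects a His-tag fragment (labelled as part of a composite tag) and a thrombin cleavage site. A second His-tag fragment lies downstream. Whether this C-terminal tag is translated depends on the insert's stop codon, which the record does not show. The construct is suited to inducible production and affinity purification of the encoded protein in E. coli, presumably for enzyme screening within the stated biofuel and chemical programme.
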