Addgene plasmid #158913: JGI_018087
Purpose: Hydrocarbon Structures for Fuels and Chemicals
Depositing lab: Joint Genome Institute.
Backbone
  Vector backbone: pET28b
  Vector type: Synthetic Biology
Growth in bacteria
  Bacterial resistance: Kanamycin, 50 μg/mL
  Growth temperature: 37°C
  Growth strain: Top10
  Copy number: High Copy
Gene/Insert
  Gene/Insert name: WP_034630949_1 (alt name: Batch220B_p047)
  Species: Synthetic
  Cloning method: Gibson Cloning
Terms and licenses: Academic/Nonprofit Terms; Industry Terms: Not Available to Industry
Depositor comments: pET28b_NdeIXhoI vector with WP_034630949_1 insert, JGI ICE Registry: https://registry.jgi.doe.gov/entry/18087
How to cite: JGI_018087 was a gift from Joint Genome Institute (Addgene plasmid # 158913 ; http://n2t.net/addgene:158913 ; RRID:Addgene_158913)
