>Addgene plasmid #158913 | JGI_018087 | depositor partial sequence | sequence record 306623 | gene insert with vector overlaps
CACAGCAGCGGCCTGGTGCCGCGCGGCAGCCATATGTCGGGCAATGCAACCTCTCGCCATCGGAATGCTG
CCCTTTTAGCTCTCGCTTCCACTACTCCGGATCGGGTAACCACCAGCGCTGACATAGATCGCCGTCTGGC
GCCGGCGCTCAAGCGCCTGCGCTTACCACGAGGCCTGCTGCAACGTGTTGCAGGTGTGCATGAACGGCGT
AATTGGGCAGACGGGCAAACTTTTGACGGGGCTGCCATTGCGGCAGCCGAAAAAGCGCTGGCAGAGTCTG
GTATCGATCGCCGTGAAGTGGGCCTCCTGGTCAACACTAGTGTCACACGTAAACATCTGGAACCATCAGT
AGCGGTACGTATACATCATGGACTCGGACTTCCGAGCTCGGCGGTAAACTTTGATATAGCTAATGCCTGC
CTCGGGTTCGTAAACGGGATGAATCTGGCAGCTCAACTAATTGACGCTGGGCAGATCAAATATGCGGTGG
TCGTTGCCGGTGAGGATGCCGATGATATTCAGAATAACACTATTGAACGTCTTATTGGCGATGACATCAC
ACGAGCTGATTTTATGCAGGAGTTTGCATCATTAACATTGGGGTCAGGTGCAGCCGCAGCGGTTGTTGGA
CCTGCGGACGCACATCCGGAGGGTCATCGCATTCTGGGTGGAGTTACGCGTGCCGCGACTCAATTTCATG
ATGTGTGTGTGGGTTCGGTCGAAGGGATGTACACCGACACGCGGGCGCTCTTGGAGGGGGGCATGGAATT
GGTTCTGGCAGCGTGGACCGAAGCCAGACACGAATGGGATTGGGCCGCTATGGATCGTTATATCCTGCAT
CAGGTGTCCGATGTTCACACTAAAGCAATTGTCAAAGCGGCTGGGCTCGATCGTTCACGCATACCGACTA
CGTATGGTCGCTACGGTAACGTGGGGCCGGCAAGTATCCCTATTACGCTGGCACACGAAGCCTCCAGTCT
GGAACCCGGAGACAGACTGCTCCTTATGGGGGTAGGTTCAGGACTGAACACGGCGATGATGGAGATAGCT
TGGTAACTCGAGCACCACCACCACCACCACTGAGATCCG
